>Addgene plasmid #92144 | pX330-EN1201 | depositor full sequence | sequence record 177211 | pX330-EN1201 sequence 8509 bps
GAGGGCCTATTTCCCATGATTCCTTCATATTTGCATATACGATACAAGGCTGTTAGAGAGATAATTGGAA
TTAATTTGACTGTAAACACAAAGATATTAGTACAAAATACGTGACGTAGAAAGTAATAATTTCTTGGGTA
GTTTGCAGTTTTAAAATTATGTTTTAAAATGGACTATCATATGCTTACCGTAACTTGAAAGTATTTCGAT
TTCTTGGCTTTATATATCTTGTGGAAAGGACGAAACACCGACTGCCATAACACCTAACTTGTTTTAGAGC
TAGAAATAGCAAGTTAAAATAAGGCTAGTCCGTTATCAACTTGAAAAAGTGGCACCGAGTCGGTGCTTTT
TTGTTTTAGAGCTAGAAATAGCAAGTTAAAATAAGGCTAGTCCGTTTTTAGCGCGTGCGCCAATTCTGCA
GACAAATGGCTCTAGAGGTACCCGTTACATAACTTACGGTAAATGGCCCGCCTGGCTGACCGCCCAACGA
CCCCCGCCCATTGACGTCAATAGTAACGCCAATAGGGACTTTCCATTGACGTCAATGGGTGGAGTATTTA
CGGTAAACTGCCCACTTGGCAGTACATCAAGTGTATCATATGCCAAGTACGCCCCCTATTGACGTCAATG
ACGGTAAATGGCCCGCCTGGCATTGTGCCCAGTACATGACCTTATGGGACTTTCCTACTTGGCAGTACAT
CTACGTATTAGTCATCGCTATTACCATGGTCGAGGTGAGCCCCACGTTCTGCTTCACTCTCCCCATCTCC
CCCCCCTCCCCACCCCCAATTTTGTATTTATTTATTTTTTAATTATTTTGTGCAGCGATGGGGGCGGGGG
GGGGGGGGGGGCGCGCGCCAGGCGGGGCGGGGCGGGGCGAGGGGCGGGGCGGGGCGAGGCGGAGAGGTGC
GGCGGCAGCCAATCAGAGCGGCGCGCTCCGAAAGTTTCCTTTTATGGCGAGGCGGCGGCGGCGGCGGCCC
TATAAAAAGCGAAGCGCGCGGCGGGCGGGAGTCGCTGCGACGCTGCCTTCGCCCCGTGCCCCGCTCCGCC
GCCGCCTCGCGCCGCCCGCCCCGGCTCTGACTGACCGCGTTACTCCCACAGGTGAGCGGGCGGGACGGCC
CTTCTCCTCCGGGCTGTAATTAGCTGAGCAAGAGGTAAGGGTTTAAGGGATGGTTGGTTGGTGGGGTATT
AATGTTTAATTACCTGGAGCACCTGCCTGAAATCACTTTTTTTCAGGTTGGACCGGTGCCACCATGGACT
ATAAGGACCACGACGGAGACTACAAGGATCATGATATTGATTACAAAGACGATGACGATAAGATGGCCCC
AAAGAAGAAGCGGAAGGTCGGTATCCACGGAGTCCCAGCAGCCGACAAGAAGTACAGCATCGGCCTGGAC
ATCGGCACCAACTCTGTGGGCTGGGCCGTGATCACCGACGAGTACAAGGTGCCCAGCAAGAAATTCAAGG
TGCTGGGCAACACCGACCGGCACAGCATCAAGAAGAACCTGATCGGAGCCCTGCTGTTCGACAGCGGCGA
AACAGCCGAGGCCACCCGGCTGAAGAGAACCGCCAGAAGAAGATACACCAGACGGAAGAACCGGATCTGC
TATCTGCAAGAGATCTTCAGCAACGAGATGGCCAAGGTGGACGACAGCTTCTTCCACAGACTGGAAGAGT
CCTTCCTGGTGGAAGAGGATAAGAAGCACGAGCGGCACCCCATCTTCGGCAACATCGTGGACGAGGTGGC
CTACCACGAGAAGTACCCCACCATCTACCACCTGAGAAAGAAACTGGTGGACAGCACCGACAAGGCCGAC
CTGCGGCTGATCTATCTGGCCCTGGCCCACATGATCAAGTTCCGGGGCCACTTCCTGATCGAGGGCGACC
TGAACCCCGACAACAGCGACGTGGACAAGCTGTTCATCCAGCTGGTGCAGACCTACAACCAGCTGTTCGA
GGAAAACCCCATCAACGCCAGCGGCGTGGACGCCAAGGCCATCCTGTCTGCCAGACTGAGCAAGAGCAGA
CGGCTGGAAAATCTGATCGCCCAGCTGCCCGGCGAGAAGAAGAATGGCCTGTTCGGAAACCTGATTGCCC
TGAGCCTGGGCCTGACCCCCAACTTCAAGAGCAACTTCGACCTGGCCGAGGATGCCAAACTGCAGCTGAG
CAAGGACACCTACGACGACGACCTGGACAACCTGCTGGCCCAGATCGGCGACCAGTACGCCGACCTGTTT
CTGGCCGCCAAGAACCTGTCCGACGCCATCCTGCTGAGCGACATCCTGAGAGTGAACACCGAGATCACCA
AGGCCCCCCTGAGCGCCTCTATGATCAAGAGATACGACGAGCACCACCAGGACCTGACCCTGCTGAAAGC
TCTCGTGCGGCAGCAGCTGCCTGAGAAGTACAAAGAGATTTTCTTCGACCAGAGCAAGAACGGCTACGCC
GGCTACATTGACGGCGGAGCCAGCCAGGAAGAGTTCTACAAGTTCATCAAGCCCATCCTGGAAAAGATGG
ACGGCACCGAGGAACTGCTCGTGAAGCTGAACAGAGAGGACCTGCTGCGGAAGCAGCGGACCTTCGACAA
CGGCAGCATCCCCCACCAGATCCACCTGGGAGAGCTGCACGCCATTCTGCGGCGGCAGGAAGATTTTTAC
CCATTCCTGAAGGACAACCGGGAAAAGATCGAGAAGATCCTGACCTTCCGCATCCCCTACTACGTGGGCC
CTCTGGCCAGGGGAAACAGCAGATTCGCCTGGATGACCAGAAAGAGCGAGGAAACCATCACCCCCTGGAA
CTTCGAGGAAGTGGTGGACAAGGGCGCTTCCGCCCAGAGCTTCATCGAGCGGATGACCAACTTCGATAAG
AACCTGCCCAACGAGAAGGTGCTGCCCAAGCACAGCCTGCTGTACGAGTACTTCACCGTGTATAACGAGC
TGACCAAAGTGAAATACGTGACCGAGGGAATGAGAAAGCCCGCCTTCCTGAGCGGCGAGCAGAAAAAGGC
CATCGTGGACCTGCTGTTCAAGACCAACCGGAAAGTGACCGTGAAGCAGCTGAAAGAGGACTACTTCAAG
AAAATCGAGTGCTTCGACTCCGTGGAAATCTCCGGCGTGGAAGATCGGTTCAACGCCTCCCTGGGCACAT
ACCACGATCTGCTGAAAATTATCAAGGACAAGGACTTCCTGGACAATGAGGAAAACGAGGACATTCTGGA
AGATATCGTGCTGACCCTGACACTGTTTGAGGACAGAGAGATGATCGAGGAACGGCTGAAAACCTATGCC
CACCTGTTCGACGACAAAGTGATGAAGCAGCTGAAGCGGCGGAGATACACCGGCTGGGGCAGGCTGAGCC
GGAAGCTGATCAACGGCATCCGGGACAAGCAGTCCGGCAAGACAATCCTGGATTTCCTGAAGTCCGACGG
CTTCGCCAACAGAAACTTCATGCAGCTGATCCACGACGACAGCCTGACCTTTAAAGAGGACATCCAGAAA
GCCCAGGTGTCCGGCCAGGGCGATAGCCTGCACGAGCACATTGCCAATCTGGCCGGCAGCCCCGCCATTA
AGAAGGGCATCCTGCAGACAGTGAAGGTGGTGGACGAGCTCGTGAAAGTGATGGGCCGGCACAAGCCCGA
GAACATCGTGATCGAAATGGCCAGAGAGAACCAGACCACCCAGAAGGGACAGAAGAACAGCCGCGAGAGA
ATGAAGCGGATCGAAGAGGGCATCAAAGAGCTGGGCAGCCAGATCCTGAAAGAACACCCCGTGGAAAACA
CCCAGCTGCAGAACGAGAAGCTGTACCTGTACTACCTGCAGAATGGGCGGGATATGTACGTGGACCAGGA
ACTGGACATCAACCGGCTGTCCGACTACGATGTGGACCATATCGTGCCTCAGAGCTTTCTGAAGGACGAC
TCCATCGACAACAAGGTGCTGACCAGAAGCGACAAGAACCGGGGCAAGAGCGACAACGTGCCCTCCGAAG
AGGTCGTGAAGAAGATGAAGAACTACTGGCGGCAGCTGCTGAACGCCAAGCTGATTACCCAGAGAAAGTT
CGACAATCTGACCAAGGCCGAGAGAGGCGGCCTGAGCGAACTGGATAAGGCCGGCTTCATCAAGAGACAG
CTGGTGGAAACCCGGCAGATCACAAAGCACGTGGCACAGATCCTGGACTCCCGGATGAACACTAAGTACG
ACGAGAATGACAAGCTGATCCGGGAAGTGAAAGTGATCACCCTGAAGTCCAAGCTGGTGTCCGATTTCCG
GAAGGATTTCCAGTTTTACAAAGTGCGCGAGATCAACAACTACCACCACGCCCACGACGCCTACCTGAAC
GCCGTCGTGGGAACCGCCCTGATCAAAAAGTACCCTAAGCTGGAAAGCGAGTTCGTGTACGGCGACTACA
AGGTGTACGACGTGCGGAAGATGATCGCCAAGAGCGAGCAGGAAATCGGCAAGGCTACCGCCAAGTACTT
CTTCTACAGCAACATCATGAACTTTTTCAAGACCGAGATTACCCTGGCCAACGGCGAGATCCGGAAGCGG
CCTCTGATCGAGACAAACGGCGAAACCGGGGAGATCGTGTGGGATAAGGGCCGGGATTTTGCCACCGTGC
GGAAAGTGCTGAGCATGCCCCAAGTGAATATCGTGAAAAAGACCGAGGTGCAGACAGGCGGCTTCAGCAA
AGAGTCTATCCTGCCCAAGAGGAACAGCGATAAGCTGATCGCCAGAAAGAAGGACTGGGACCCTAAGAAG
TACGGCGGCTTCGACAGCCCCACCGTGGCCTATTCTGTGCTGGTGGTGGCCAAAGTGGAAAAGGGCAAGT
CCAAGAAACTGAAGAGTGTGAAAGAGCTGCTGGGGATCACCATCATGGAAAGAAGCAGCTTCGAGAAGAA
TCCCATCGACTTTCTGGAAGCCAAGGGCTACAAAGAAGTGAAAAAGGACCTGATCATCAAGCTGCCTAAG
TACTCCCTGTTCGAGCTGGAAAACGGCCGGAAGAGAATGCTGGCCTCTGCCGGCGAACTGCAGAAGGGAA
ACGAACTGGCCCTGCCCTCCAAATATGTGAACTTCCTGTACCTGGCCAGCCACTATGAGAAGCTGAAGGG
CTCCCCCGAGGATAATGAGCAGAAACAGCTGTTTGTGGAACAGCACAAGCACTACCTGGACGAGATCATC
GAGCAGATCAGCGAGTTCTCCAAGAGAGTGATCCTGGCCGACGCTAATCTGGACAAAGTGCTGTCCGCCT
ACAACAAGCACCGGGATAAGCCCATCAGAGAGCAGGCCGAGAATATCATCCACCTGTTTACCCTGACCAA
TCTGGGAGCCCCTGCCGCCTTCAAGTACTTTGACACCACCATCGACCGGAAGAGGTACACCAGCACCAAA
GAGGTGCTGGACGCCACCCTGATCCACCAGAGCATCACCGGCCTGTACGAGACACGGATCGACCTGTCTC
AGCTGGGAGGCGACAAAAGGCCGGCGGCCACGAAAAAGGCCGGCCAGGCAAAAAAGAAAAAGTAAGAATT
CCTAGAGCTCGCTGATCAGCCTCGACTGTGCCTTCTAGTTGCCAGCCATCTGTTGTTTGCCCCTCCCCCG
TGCCTTCCTTGACCCTGGAAGGTGCCACTCCCACTGTCCTTTCCTAATAAAATGAGGAAATTGCATCGCA
TTGTCTGAGTAGGTGTCATTCTATTCTGGGGGGTGGGGTGGGGCAGGACAGCAAGGGGGAGGATTGGGAA
GAGAATAGCAGGCATGCTGGGGAGCGGCCGCAGGAACCCCTAGTGATGGAGTTGGCCACTCCCTCTCTGC
GCGCTCGCTCGCTCACTGAGGCCGGGCGACCAAAGGTCGCCCGACGCCCGGGCTTTGCCCGGGCGGCCTC
AGTGAGCGAGCGAGCGCGCAGCTGCCTGCAGGGGCGCCTGATGCGGTATTTTCTCCTTACGCATCTGTGC
GGTATTTCACACCGCATA
[142 nt withheld, positions 5969-6110]
C
[141 nt withheld, positions 6112-6252]
CCTTTGACGTTGGAGTCCACGTTCTTT
[37 nt withheld, positions 6280-6316]
ACCCTATCTCGGGCTATTCTTTTGATTTATAAGGGATTTTGCCGATTTCGGCCTATTGGTTAAAAAATGA
GCTGATTTAACAAAAATTTAACGCGAATTTTAACAAAATATTAACGTTTACAATTTTATGGTGCACTCTC
AGTACAATCTGCTCTGATGCCGCATAGTTAAGCCAGCCCCGACACCCGCCAACACCCGCTGACGCGCCCT
GACGGGCTTGTCTGCTCCCGGCATCCGCTTACAGACAAGCTGTGACCGTCTCCGGGAGCTGCATGTGTCA
GAGGTTTTCACCGTCATCACCGAAACGCGCGAGACGAAAGGGCCTCGTGATACGCCTATTTTTATAGGTT
AATGTCATGATAATAATGGTTTCTTAGACGTCAGGTGGCACTTTTCGGGGAAATGTGCGCGGAACCCCTA
TTTGTTTATTTTTCTAAATACATTCAAATATGTATCCGCTCATGAGACAATAACCCTGATAAATGCTTCA
ATAATATTGAAAAAGGAAGAGTATGAGTATTCAACATTTCCGTGTCGCCCTTATTCCCTTTTTTGCGGCA
TTTTGCCTTCCTGTTTTTGCTCACCCAGAAACGCTGGTGAAAGTAAAAGATGCTGAAGATCAGTTGGGTG
CACGAGTGGGTTACATCGAACTGGATCTCAACAGCGGTAAGATCCTTGAGAGTTTTCGCCCCGAAGAACG
TTTTCCAATGATGAGCACTTTTAAAGTTCTGCTATGTGGCGCGGTATTATCCCGTATTGACGCCGGGCAA
GAGCAACTCGGTCGCCGCATACACTATTCTCAGAATGACTTGGTTGAGTACTCACCAGTCACAGAAAAGC
ATCTTACGGATGGCATGACAGTAAGAGAATTATGCAGTGCTGCCATAACCATGAGTGATAACACTGCGGC
CAACTTACTTCTGACAACGATCGGAGGACCGAAGGAGCTAACCGCTTTTTTGCACAACATGGGGGATCAT
GTAACTCGCCTTGATCGTTGGGAACCGGAGCTGAATGAAGCCATACCAAACGACGAGCGTGACACCACGA
TGCCTGTAGCAATGGCAACAACGTTGCGCAAACTATTAACTGGCGAACTACTTACTCTAGCTTCCCGGCA
ACAATTAATAGACTGGATGGAGGCGGATAAAGTTGCAGGACCACTTCTGCGCTCGGCCCTTCCGGCTGGC
TGGTTTATTGCTGATAAATCTGGAGCCGGTGAGCGTGGAAGCCGCGGTATCATTGCAGCACTGGGGCCAG
ATGGTAAGCCCTCCCGTATCGTAGTTATCTACACGACGGGGAGTCAGGCAACTATGGATGAACGAAATAG
ACAGATCGCTGAGATAGGTGCCTCACTGATTAAGCATTGGTAACTGTCAGACCAAGTTTACTCATATATA
CTTTAGATTGATTTAAAACTTCATTTTTAATTTAAAAGGATCTAGGTGAAGATCCTTTTTGATAATCTCA
TGACCAAAATCCCTTAACGTGAGTTTTCGTTCCACTGAGCGTCAGACCCCGTAGAAAAGATCAAAGGATC
TTCTTGAGATCCTTTTTTTCTGCGCGTAATCTGCTGCTTGCAAACAAAAAAACCACCGCTACCAGCGGTG
GTTTGTTTGCCGGATCAAGAGCTACCAACTCTTTTTCCGAAGGTAACTGGCTTCAGCAGAGCGCAGATAC
CAAATACTGTCCTTCTAGTGTAGCCGTAGTTAGGCCACCACTTCAAGAACTCTGTAGCACCGCCTACATA
CCTCGCTCTGCTAATCCTGTTACCAGTGGCTGCTGCCAGTGGCGATAAGTCGTGTCTTACCGGGTTGGAC
TCAAGACGATAGTTACCGGATAAGGCGCAGCGGTCGGGCTGAACGGGGGGTTCGTGCACACAGCCCAGCT
TGGAGCGAACGACCTACACCGAACTGAGATACCTACAGCGTGAGCTATGAGAAAGCGCCACGCTTCCCGA
AGGGAGAAAGGCGGACAGGTATCCGGTAAGCGGCAGGGTCGGAACAGGAGAGCGCACGAGGGAGCTTCCA
GGGGGAAACGCCTGGTATCTTTATAGTCCTGTCGGGTTTCGCCACCTCTGACTTGAGCGTCGATTTTTGT
GATGCTCGTCAGGGGGGCGGAGCCTATGGAAAAACGCCAGCAACGCGGCCTTTTTACGGTTCCTGGCCTT
TTGCTGGCCTTTTGCTCACATGT
Features (pLannotate 1.2.2; 18 found; start..end, strand, type, name):
      1..241     +  promoter       U6 promoter: RNA polymerase III promoter for human U6 snRNA
    271..346     +  misc_RNA       gRNA scaffold: guide RNA scaffold for the Streptococcus pyogenes CRISPR/Cas9 system
    353..396     +  misc_RNA       gRNA scaffold (fragment): guide RNA scaffold for the Streptococcus pyogenes CRISPR/Cas9 system
    443..728     +  enhancer       CMV enhancer: human cytomegalovirus immediate early enhancer; contains an 18-bp deletion relative to the standard CMV enhancer
    730..1007    +  promoter       chicken β-actin promoter: No description available
   1008..1236    +  intron         hybrid intron: hybrid between chicken β-actin (CBA) and minute virus of mice (MMV) introns (Gray et al., 2011)
   1374..2975    +  CDS            Cas9(N): N-terminal portion of Streptococcus pyogenes Cas9 (Zetsche et al., 2015)
   2976..5474    +  CDS            Cas9(C): C-terminal portion of Streptococcus pyogenes Cas9 (Zetsche et al., 2015)
   5475..5522    +  CDS            nucleoplasmin NLS: bipartite nuclear localization signal from nucleoplasmin
   5556..5667    +  polyA_signal   bGH poly(A) signal: bovine growth hormone polyadenylation signal
   5772..5912    +  repeat_region  AAV2 ITR: inverted terminal repeat of adeno-associated virus serotype 2 inverted
   5917..5968    -  misc_feature   bom (fragment): basis of mobility region from pBR322
   5987..6367    +  rep_origin     M13 ori (sequence partly withheld): M13 bacteriophage origin of replication; arrow indicates direction of (+) strand synthesis
   6443..6492    -  misc_feature   bom (fragment): basis of mobility region from pBR322
   6594..6629    -  CDS            rop (fragment): Rop protein, which maintains plasmids at low copy number; rop
   6724..6828    +  promoter       AmpR promoter: bla
   6829..7689    +  CDS            AmpR: β-lactamase; bla; confers resistance to ampicillin, carbenicillin, and related antibiotics
   7860..8448    +  rep_origin     ori: high-copy-number ColE1/pMB1/pBR322/pUC origin of replication
