[The description below was written by a language model from this plasmid's Addgene catalogue record and pLannotate feature annotations shown in this document.]
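Description:
pX330-EN1201 is an 8,509 bp mammalian expression plasmid built on the pX330 backbone, an all-in-one CRISPR vector that delivers both Streptococcus pyogenes Cas9 nuclease and a single guide RNA from one molecule. It is propagated in E. coli as a high-copy plasmid through a ColE1/pUC-type origin and selected with ampicillin via the β-lactamase gene under its native promoter. The backbone also carries an M13/f1 phage origin, short annotated remnants of pBR322 bom and rop sequence, and a single AAV2 inverted terminal repeat downstream of the Cas9 cassette. With only one ITR annotated, the plasmid should not be read as an AAV packaging vector, and the record describes it for transient expression only.

The payload consists of two expression units. The human U6 RNA polymerase III promoter drives the sgRNA: a 20-nt spacer directed against the mouse TIGRE acceptor locus sits in the gap between the promoter and the S. pyogenes guide RNA scaffold. A partial second scaffold fragment is annotated just after the first. Downstream, a hybrid promoter made of the CMV enhancer, chicken β-actin promoter and a hybrid CBA/MVM intron drives Cas9. The annotation tool splits the Cas9 coding sequence into contiguous N- and C-terminal portions, but together they form one continuous open reading frame, fused at its C-terminus to a bipartite nucleoplasmin nuclear localization signal and terminated by the bovine growth hormone polyadenylation signal. The region between the intron and the start of the annotated Cas9 sequence is unannotated.

Transfected into mouse cells, the plasmid transiently produces Cas9 and the guide to cut the TIGRE locus. TIGRE is described as an acceptor locus, which suggests the cut is meant to aid transgene integration there, although the record names no donor construct.
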