Addgene plasmid #92144: pX330-EN1201
Purpose: For transient expression of spCas9-nuclease and a sgRNA targeting the mouse TIGRE acceptor locus
Depositing lab: Benoit Bruneau. Depositing organization: J. David Gladstone Institutes. Publication: Targeted Degradation of CTCF Decouples Local Insulation of Chromosome Domains from Genomic Compartmentalization. Nora EP, Goloborodko A, Valton AL, Gibcus JH, Uebersohn A, Abdennur N, Dekker J, Mirny LA, Bruneau BG. Cell. 2017 May 18;169(5):930-944.e22. doi: 10.1016/j.cell.2017.05.004. PubMed 28525758.
Backbone
  Vector backbone: pX330 Addgene#42230
  Total vector size (bp): 8509
  Vector type: Mammalian Expression
Growth in bacteria
  Bacterial resistance: Ampicillin, 100 μg/mL
  Growth temperature: 37°C
  Growth strain: DH5alpha
  Copy number: High Copy
Gene/Insert
  Gene/Insert name: spCas9-nuclease and sgRNA against mouse TIGRE acceptor locus (alt name: pX330-EN1201)
  gRNA/shRNA sequence: ACTGCCATAACACCTAACTT
Terms and licenses: Academic/Nonprofit Terms; Industry Terms: Not Available to Industry
How to cite: pX330-EN1201 was a gift from Benoit Bruneau (Addgene plasmid # 92144 ; http://n2t.net/addgene:92144 ; RRID:Addgene_92144)
