>Addgene plasmid #92144 | pX330-EN1201 | addgene partial sequence | sequence record 181609 | Addgene Partial NGS Result
GCCTCGCGCCGCCCGCCCCGGCTCTGACTGACCGCGTTACTCCCACAGGTGAGCGGGCGGGACGGCCCTT
CTCCTCCGGGCTGTAATTAGCTGAGCAAGAGGTAAGGGTTTAAGGGATGGTTGGTTGGTGGGGTATTAAT
GTTTAATTACCTGGAGCACCTGCCTGAAATCACTTTTTTTCAGGTTGGACCGGTGCCACCATGGACTATA
AGGACCACGACGGAGACTACAAGGATCATGATATTGATTACAAAGACGATGACGATAAGATGGCCCCAAA
GAAGAAGCGGAAGGTCGGTATCCACGGAGTCCCAGCAGCCGACAAGAAGTACAGCATCGGCCTGGACATC
GGCACCAACTCTGTGGGCTGGGCCGTGATCACCGACGAGTACAAGGTGCCCAGCAAGAAATTCAAGGTGC
TGGGCAACACCGACCGGCACAGCATCAAGAAGAACCTGATCGGAGCCCTGCTGTTCGACAGCGGCGAAAC
AGCCGAGGCCACCCGGCTGAAGAGAACCGCCAGAAGAAGATACACCAGACGGAAGAACCGGATCTGCTAT
CTGCAAGAGATCTTCAGCAACGAGATGGCCAAGGTGGACGACAGCTTCTTCCACAGACTGGAAGAGTCCT
TCCTGGTGGAAGAGGATAAGAAGCACGAGCGGCACCCCATCTTCGGCAACATCGTGGACGAGGTGGCCTA
CCACGAGAAGTACCCCACCATCTACCACCTGAGAAAGAAACTGGTGGACAGCACCGACAAGGCCGACCTG
CGGCTGATCTATCTGGCCCTGGCCCACATGATCAAGTTCCGGGGCCACTTCCTGATCGAGGGCGACCTGA
ACCCCGACAACAGCGACGTGGACAAGCTGTTCATCCAGCTGGTGCAGACCTACAACCAGCTGTTCGAGGA
AAACCCCATCAACGCCAGCGGCGTGGACGCCAAGGCCATCCTGTCTGCCAGACTGAGCAAGAGCAGACGG
CTGGAAAATCTGATCGCCCAGCTGCCCGGCGAGAAGAAGAATGGCCTGTTCGGAAACCTGATTGCCCTGA
GCCTGGGCCTGACCCCCAACTTCAAGAGCAACTTCGACCTGGCCGAGGATGCCAAACTGCAGCTGAGCAA
GGACACCTACGACGACGACCTGGACAACCTGCTGGCCCAGATCGGCGACCAGTACGCCGACCTGTTTCTG
GCCGCCAAGAACCTGTCCGACGCCATCCTGCTGAGCGACATCCTGAGAGTGAACACCGAGATCACCAAGG
CCCCCCTGAGCGCCTCTATGATCAAGAGATACGACGAGCACCACCAGGACCTGACCCTGCTGAAAGCTCT
CGTGCGGCAGCAGCTGCCTGAGAAGTACAAAGAGATTTTCTTCGACCAGAGCAAGAACGGCTACGCCGGC
TACATTGACGGCGGAGCCAGCCAGGAAGAGTTCTACAAGTTCATCAAGCCCATCCTGGAAAAGATGGACG
GCACCGAGGAACTGCTCGTGAAGCTGAACAGAGAGGACCTGCTGCGGAAGCAGCGGACCTTCGACAACGG
CAGCATCCCCCACCAGATCCACCTGGGAGAGCTGCACGCCATTCTGCGGCGGCAGGAAGATTTTTACCCA
TTCCTGAAGGACAACCGGGAAAAGATCGAGAAGATCCTGACCTTCCGCATCCCCTACTACGTGGGCCCTC
TGGCCAGGGGAAACAGCAGATTCGCCTGGATGACCAGAAAGAGCGAGGAAACCATCACCCCCTGGAACTT
CGAGGAAGTGGTGGACAAGGGCGCTTCCGCCCAGAGCTTCATCGAGCGGATGACCAACTTCGATAAGAAC
CTGCCCAACGAGAAGGTGCTGCCCAAGCACAGCCTGCTGTACGAGTACTTCACCGTGTATAACGAGCTGA
CCAAAGTGAAATACGTGACCGAGGGAATGAGAAAGCCCGCCTTCCTGAGCGGCGAGCAGAAAAAGGCCAT
CGTGGACCTGCTGTTCAAGACCAACCGGAAAGTGACCGTGAAGCAGCTGAAAGAGGACTACTTCAAGAAA
ATCGAGTGCTTCGACTCCGTGGAAATCTCCGGCGTGGAAGATCGGTTCAACGCCTCCCTGGGCACATACC
ACGATCTGCTGAAAATTATCAAGGACAAGGACTTCCTGGACAATGAGGAAAACGAGGACATTCTGGAAGA
TATCGTGCTGACCCTGACACTGTTTGAGGACAGAGAGATGATCGAGGAACGGCTGAAAACCTATGCCCAC
CTGTTCGACGACAAAGTGATGAAGCAGCTGAAGCGGCGGAGATACACCGGCTGGGGCAGGCTGAGCCGGA
AGCTGATCAACGGCATCCGGGACAAGCAGTCCGGCAAGACAATCCTGGATTTCCTGAAGTCCGACGGCTT
CGCCAACAGAAACTTCATGCAGCTGATCCACGACGACAGCCTGACCTTTAAAGAGGACATCCAGAAAGCC
CAGGTGTCCGGCCAGGGCGATAGCCTGCACGAGCACATTGCCAATCTGGCCGGCAGCCCCGCCATTAAGA
AGGGCATCCTGCAGACAGTGAAGGTGGTGGACGAGCTCGTGAAAGTGATGGGCCGGCACAAGCCCGAGAA
CATCGTGATCGAAATGGCCAGAGAGAACCAGACCACCCAGAAGGGACAGAAGAACAGCCGCGAGAGAATG
AAGCGGATCGAAGAGGGCATCAAAGAGCTGGGCAGCCAGATCCTGAAAGAACACCCCGTGGAAAACACCC
AGCTGCAGAACGAGAAGCTGTACCTGTACTACCTGCAGAATGGGCGGGATATGTACGTGGACCAGGAACT
GGACATCAACCGGCTGTCCGACTACGATGTGGACCATATCGTGCCTCAGAGCTTTCTGAAGGACGACTCC
ATCGACAACAAGGTGCTGACCAGAAGCGACAAGAACCGGGGCAAGAGCGACAACGTGCCCTCCGAAGAGG
TCGTGAAGAAGATGAAGAACTACTGGCGGCAGCTGCTGAACGCCAAGCTGATTACCCAGAGAAAGTTCGA
CAATCTGACCAAGGCCGAGAGAGGCGGCCTGAGCGAACTGGATAAGGCCGGCTTCATCAAGAGACAGCTG
GTGGAAACCCGGCAGATCACAAAGCACGTGGCACAGATCCTGGACTCCCGGATGAACACTAAGTACGACG
AGAATGACAAGCTGATCCGGGAAGTGAAAGTGATCACCCTGAAGTCCAAGCTGGTGTCCGATTTCCGGAA
GGATTTCCAGTTTTACAAAGTGCGCGAGATCAACAACTACCACCACGCCCACGACGCCTACCTGAACGCC
GTCGTGGGAACCGCCCTGATCAAAAAGTACCCTAAGCTGGAAAGCGAGTTCGTGTACGGCGACTACAAGG
TGTACGACGTGCGGAAGATGATCGCCAAGAGCGAGCAGGAAATCGGCAAGGCTACCGCCAAGTACTTCTT
CTACAGCAACATCATGAACTTTTTCAAGACCGAGATTACCCTGGCCAACGGCGAGATCCGGAAGCGGCCT
CTGATCGAGACAAACGGCGAAACCGGGGAGATCGTGTGGGATAAGGGCCGGGATTTTGCCACCGTGCGGA
AAGTGCTGAGCATGCCCCAAGTGAATATCGTGAAAAAGACCGAGGTGCAGACAGGCGGCTTCAGCAAAGA
GTCTATCCTGCCCAAGAGGAACAGCGATAAGCTGATCGCCAGAAAGAAGGACTGGGACCCTAAGAAGTAC
GGCGGCTTCGACAGCCCCACCGTGGCCTATTCTGTGCTGGTGGTGGCCAAAGTGGAAAAGGGCAAGTCCA
AGAAACTGAAGAGTGTGAAAGAGCTGCTGGGGATCACCATCATGGAAAGAAGCAGCTTCGAGAAGAATCC
CATCGACTTTCTGGAAGCCAAGGGCTACAAAGAAGTGAAAAAGGACCTGATCATCAAGCTGCCTAAGTAC
TCCCTGTTCGAGCTGGAAAACGGCCGGAAGAGAATGCTGGCCTCTGCCGGCGAACTGCAGAAGGGAAACG
AACTGGCCCTGCCCTCCAAATATGTGAACTTCCTGTACCTGGCCAGCCACTATGAGAAGCTGAAGGGCTC
CCCCGAGGATAATGAGCAGAAACAGCTGTTTGTGGAACAGCACAAGCACTACCTGGACGAGATCATCGAG
CAGATCAGCGAGTTCTCCAAGAGAGTGATCCTGGCCGACGCTAATCTGGACAAAGTGCTGTCCGCCTACA
ACAAGCACCGGGATAAGCCCATCAGAGAGCAGGCCGAGAATATCATCCACCTGTTTACCCTGACCAATCT
GGGAGCCCCTGCCGCCTTCAAGTACTTTGACACCACCATCGACCGGAAGAGGTACACCAGCACCAAAGAG
GTGCTGGACGCCACCCTGATCCACCAGAGCATCACCGGCCTGTACGAGACACGGATCGACCTGTCTCAGC
TGGGAGGCGACAAAAGGCCGGCGGCCACGAAAAAGGCCGGCCAGGCAAAAAAGAAAAAGTAAGAATTCCT
AGAGCTCGCTGATCAGCCTCGACTGTGCCTTCTAGTTGCCAGCCATCTGTTGTTTGCCCCTCCCCCGTGC
CTTCCTTGACCCTGGAAGGTGCCACTCCCACTGTCCTTTCCTAATAAAATGAGGAAATTGCATCGCATTG
TCTGAGTAGGTGTCATTCTATTCTGGGGGGTGGGGTGGGGCAGGACAGCAAGGGGGAGGATTGGGAAGAG
AATAGCAGGCATGCTGGGGAGCGGCCGCAGGAACCCCTAGTGATGGAGTTGGCCACTCCCTCTCTGCGCG
CTCGCTCGCTCACTGAGGCCGGGCGACCAAAGGTCGCCCGACGCCCGGGCTTTGCCCGGGCGGCCTCAGT
GAGCGAGCGAGCGCGCAGCTGCCTGCAGGGGCGCCTGATGCGGTATTTTCTCCTTACGCATCTGTGCGGT
ATTTCACACCGCATA
[95 nt withheld, positions 4916-5010]
T
[46 nt withheld, positions 5012-5057]
C
[141 nt withheld, positions 5059-5199]
CCTTTGACGTTGGAGTCCACGTTCTTT
[37 nt withheld, positions 5227-5263]
ACTCTATCTCGGGCTATTCTTTTGATTTATAAGGGATTTTGCCGATTTCGGTCTATTGGTTAAAAAATGA
GCTGATTTAACAAAAATTTAACGCGAATTTTAACAAAATATTAACGTTTACAATTTTATGGTGCACTCTC
AGTACAATCTGCTCTGATGCCGCATAGTTAAGCCAGCCCCGACACCCGCCAACACCCGCTGACGCGCCCT
GACGGGCTTGTCTGCTCCCGGCATCCGCTTACAGACAAGCTGTGACCGTCTCCGGGAGCTGCATGTGTCA
GAGGTTTTCACCGTCATCACCGAAACGCGCGAGACGAAAGGGCCTCGTGATACGCCTATTTTTATAGGTT
AATGTCATGATAATAATGGTTTCTTAGACGTCAGGTGGCACTTTTCGGGGAAATGTGCGCGGAACCCCTA
TTTGTTTATTTTTCTAAATACATTCAAATATGTATCCGCTCATGAGACAATAACCCTGATAAATGCTTCA
ATAATATTGAAAAAGGAAGAGTATGAGTATTCAACATTTCCGTGTCGCCCTTATTCCCTTTTTTGCGGCA
TTTTGCCTTCCTGTTTTTGCTCACCCAGAAACGCTGGTGAAAGTAAAAGATGCTGAAGATCAGTTGGGTG
CACGAGTGGGTTACATCGAACTGGATCTCAACAGCGGTAAGATCCTTGAGAGTTTTCGCCCCGAAGAACG
TTTTCCAATGATGAGCACTTTTAAAGTTCTGCTATGTGGCGCGGTATTATCCCGTATTGACGCCGGGCAA
GAGCAACTCGGTCGCCGCATACACTATTCTCAGAATGACTTGGTTGAGTACTCACCAGTCACAGAAAAGC
ATCTTACGGATGGCATGACAGTAAGAGAATTATGCAGTGCTGCCATAACCATGAGTGATAACACTGCGGC
CAACTTACTTCTGACAACGATCGGAGGACCGAAGGAGCTAACCGCTTTTTTGCACAACATGGGGGATCAT
GTAACTCGCCTTGATCGTTGGGAACCGGAGCTGAATGAAGCCATACCAAACGACGAGCGTGACACCACGA
TGCCTGTAGCAATGGCAACAACGTTGCGCAAACTATTAACTGGCGAACTACTTACTCTAGCTTCCCGGCA
ACAATTAATAGACTGGATGGAGGCGGATAAAGTTGCAGGACCACTTCTGCGCTCGGCCCTTCCGGCTGGC
TGGTTTATTGCTGATAAATCTGGAGCCGGTGAGCGTGGAAGCCGCGGTATCATTGCAGCACTGGGGCCAG
ATGGTAAGCCCTCCCGTATCGTAGTTATCTACACGACGGGGAGTCAGGCAACTATGGATGAACGAAATAG
ACAGATCGCTGAGATAGGTGCCTCACTGATTAAGCATTGGTAACTGTCAGACCAAGTTTACTCATATATA
CTTTAGATTGATTTAAAACTTCATTTTTAATTTAAAAGGATCTAGGTGAAGATCCTTTTTGATAATCTCA
TGACCAAAATCCCTTAACGTGAGTTTTCGTTCCACTGAGCGTCAGACCCCGTAGAAAAGATCAAAGGATC
TTCTTGAGATCCTTTTTTTCTGCGCGTAATCTGCTGCTTGCAAACAAAAAAACCACCGCTACCAGCGGTG
GTTTGTTTGCCGGATCAAGAGCTACCAACTCTTTTTCCGAAGGTAACTGGCTTCAGCAGAGCGCAGATAC
CAAATACTGTTCTTCTAGTGTAGCCGTAGTTAGGCCACCACTTCAAGAACTCTGTAGCACCGCCTACATA
CCTCGCTCTGCTAATCCTGTTACCAGTGGCTGCTGCCAGTGGCGATAAGTCGTGTCTTACCGGGTTGGAC
TCAAGACGATAGTTACCGGATAAGGCGCAGCGGTCGGGCTGAACGGGGGGTTCGTGCACACAGCCCAGCT
TGGAGCGAACGACCTACACCGAACTGAGATACCTACAGCGTGAGCTATGAGAAAGCGCCACGCTTCCCGA
AGGGAGAAAGGCGGACAGGTATCCGGTAAGCGGCAGGGTCGGAACAGGAGAGCGCACGAGGGAGCTTCCA
GGGGGAAACGCCTGGTATCTTTATAGTCCTGTCGGGTTTCGCCACCTCTGACTTGAGCGTCGATTTTTGT
GATGCTCGTCAGGGGGGCGGAGCCTATGGAAAAACGCCAGCAACGCGGCCTTTTTACGGTTCCTGGCCTT
TTGCTGGCCTTTTGCTCACATGTGAGGGCCTATTTCCCATGATTCCTTCATATTTGCATATACGATACAA
GGCTGTTAGAGAGATAATTGGAATTAATTTGACTGTAAACACAAAGATATTAGTACAAAATACGTGACGT
AGAAAGTAATAATTTCTTGGGTAGTTTGCAGTTTTAAAATTATGTTTTAAAATGGACTATCATATGCTTA
CCGTAACTTGAAAGTATTTCGATTTCTTGGCTTTATATATCTTGTGGAAAGGACGAAACACCGACTGCCA
TAACACCTAACTTGTTTTAGAGCTAGAAATAGCAAGTTAAAATAAGGCTAGTCCGTTATCAACTTGAAAA
AGTGGCACCGAGTCGGTGCTTTTTTGTTTTAGAGCTAGAAATAGCAAGTTAAAATAAGGCTAGTCCGTTT
TTAGCGCGTGCGCCAATTCTGCAGACAAATGGCTCTAGAGGTACCCGTTACATAACTTACGGTAAATGGC
CCGCCTGGCTGACCGCCCAACGACCCCCGCCCATTGACGTCAATAGTAACGCCAATAGGGACTTTCCATT
GACGTCAATGGGTGGAGTATTTACGGTAAACTGCCCACTTGGCAGTACATCAAGTGTATCATATGCCAAG
TACGCCCCCTATTGACGTCAATGACGGTAAATGGCCCGCCTGGCATTGTGCCCAGTACATGACCTTATGG
GACTTTCCTACTTGGCAGTACATCTACGTATTAGTCATCGCTATTACCATGGTCGAGGTGAGCCCCACGT
TCTGCTTCACTCTCCCCATCTCCCCCCCCTCCCCACCCCCAATTTTGT
